Addgene plasmid #245638: pICSL12033
Purpose: Level 0 Golden Gate part RP27 Magnaporthe Fungal promoter, GGAG - AATG
Depositing lab: Mark Youles. Depositing organization: Sainsbury Laboratory, Norwich.
Backbone
  Vector backbone: pICH41295
  Backbone size w/o insert (bp): 2249
  Vector type: Synthetic Biology
Growth in bacteria
  Bacterial resistance: Spectinomycin, 50 μg/mL
  Growth temperature: 37°C
  Growth strain: DH5alpha
  Copy number: High Copy
Gene/Insert
  Gene/Insert name: RP27 Magnaporthe Fungal promoter
  Species: Magnaporthe oryzae
  Insert size (bp): 482
  Mutation: BsaI/BpiI sites removed by point-mutation
  Cloning method: Restriction Enzyme; 5′ cloning site BsaI (destroyed during cloning); 3′ cloning site BsaI (destroyed during cloning)
  Sequencing primers: 5′ TCACATGTTCTTTCCTGCG; 3′ GTCTCATGAGCGGATACATATTTGAATG
Terms and licenses: Academic/Nonprofit Terms; Industry Terms: Not Available to Industry
Depositor comments: Level 0 promoter + 5' untranslated region module used for GoldenGate assemblies using the MoClo overhang syntax
How to cite: pICSL12033 was a gift from Mark Youles (Addgene plasmid # 245638 ; http://n2t.net/addgene:245638 ; RRID:Addgene_245638)
