[The description below was written by a language model from this plasmid's Addgene catalogue record and pLannotate feature annotations shown in this document.]
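Description:
pICSL12033 is a Level 0 Golden Gate (MoClo) part plasmid that stores the RP27 promoter from the rice blast fungus Magnaporthe oryzae as a standardised promoter plus 5′ untranslated region module. It is built on the pICH41295 Level 0 acceptor backbone and is a small, purely bacterial cloning vector of about 2.7 kb. The sequenced plasmid carries a high-copy ColE1/pUC-type origin of replication and an aadA gene conferring spectinomycin (and streptomycin) resistance, with an AmpR (bla) promoter annotated upstream of the marker region. The short lacI, integrase and gentamicin acetyltransferase fragments picked up by the automated annotation appear to be backbone and resistance-cassette remnants rather than functional genes.

The 482 bp insert is not itself annotated in the feature table, which only recognises backbone elements; by position it presumably lies in the unannotated stretch between the lacI fragment and the AmpR promoter. According to the record, internal BsaI and BpiI recognition sites in the promoter were removed by point mutation so that the part is compatible with Type IIS assembly. The module is defined by the GGAG and AATG fusion overhangs of the MoClo syntax, the latter incorporating the start codon so that a coding sequence part can be joined directly downstream. In the MoClo system such a part is combined with coding sequence and terminator modules to build Level 1 transcription units. The record describes the part as a fungal promoter for such Golden Gate assemblies but does not specify particular downstream applications.
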