Features (pLannotate 1.2.2; 6 found; start..end, strand, type, name):
      1..589     +  rep_origin     ori: high-copy-number ColE1/pMB1/pBR322/pUC origin of replication
    772..821     +  CDS            lacI (fragment): lac repressor; lacI; The lac repressor binds to the lac operator to inhibit transcription in E. coli. This inhibition can be relieved by adding lactose or isopropyl-β-D-thiogalactopyranoside (IPTG).
   1444..1548    +  promoter       AmpR promoter: bla
   1539..1619    -  CDS            int (fragment): INT2_ECOLX - Protein inferred from homology: Swiss-Prot protein existence level 3. Putative integrase believed to be involved in the insertion of antibiotic resistance genes into plasmids and transposons. From Escherichia coli.
   1707..1763    +  CDS            GmR (fragment): gentamycin acetyltransferase; aacC1; confers resistance to gentamycin
   1770..2558    +  CDS            aadA: S3AD_ECOLX - Experimental evidence at protein level: Swiss-Prot protein existence level 1. Mediates bacterial resistance to the antibiotics streptomycin and spectinomycin. From Escherichia coli.
>Addgene plasmid #245638 | pICSL12033 | addgene full sequence | sequence record 495466 | Addgene NGS Result
TTGAGATCCTTTTTTTCTGCGCGTAATCTGCTGCTTGCAAACAAAAAAACCACCGCTACCAGCGGTGGTT
TGTTTGCCGGATCAAGAGCTACCAACTCTTTTTCCGAAGGTAACTGGCTTCAGCAGAGCGCAGATACCAA
ATACTGTTCTTCTAGTGTAGCCGTAGTTAGGCCACCACTTCAAGAACTCTGTAGCACCGCCTACATACCT
CGCTCTGCTAATCCTGTTACCAGTGGCTGCTGCCAGTGGCGATAAGTCGTGTCTTACCGGGTTGGACTCA
AGACGATAGTTACCGGATAAGGCGCAGCGGTCGGGCTGAACGGGGGGTTCGTGCACACAGCCCAGCTTGG
AGCGAACGACCTACACCGAACTGAGATACCTACAGCGTGAGCTATGAGAAAGCGCCACGCTTCCCGAAGG
GAGAAAGGCGGACAGGTATCCGGTAAGCGGCAGGGTCGGAACAGGAGAGCGCACGAGGGAGCTTCCAGGG
GGAAACGCCTGGTATCTTTATAGTCCTGTCGGGTTTCGCCACCTCTGACTTGAGCGTCGATTTTTGTGAT
GCTCGTCAGGGGGGCGGAGCCTATGGAAAAACGCCAGCAACGCGGCCTTTTTACGGTTCCTGGCCTTTTG
CTGGCCTTTTGCTCACATGTTCTTTCCTGCGTTATCCCCTGATTCTGTGGATAACCGTATTACCGCCTTT
GAGTGAGCTGATACCGCTCGCCGCAGCCGAACGACCGAGCGCAGCGAGTCAGTGAGCGAGGAAGCGGAAG
AGCGCCCAATACGCAAACCGCCTCTCCCCGCGCGTTGGCCGATTCATTAATCACTCTGTGGTCTCAGGAG
ATAAATGTAGGTATTACCTGTACATTTTATTTATTCGAGAAAAACAAACAAACCAAAACGATGCAGCGAT
CACTACCGGCGTCATCCGGAATTGAAACGGCGCGCGTTGAGGGGGGCCTTCTTGTTCGGACACACACGGG
GCCGCCAAAGTGGGGCCCATACGGCTGCCCATCCCTTGCTCTCCAATACCCTGGTCATGTGACTCGAAAT
TGGAGACTCACAAAGATGCTTTGAAACCCCGCCGGGAACTTTTTCTCACAGACACAATCAGTCGACCTTA
TCATCGCAAAATCGACAAACCTCAAAAAGAACTCGAAGAGTCAGTCTCCCTTGCGGTTAAACTGATTGAT
ATCTCGTGTTCTCTAAACCTTCAATAAGTGAGTTACTGCGCACAAAGCCGACTATACTGAGCACCAACGC
GAATTGCTCACGTTGTCGCCTAACAGATCTTGGCTTTCGTAGGAACCCAATCTTCAAAAATGTGAGACCA
CGAAGTGGCTCTTCAGTGGACGAAAGGGCCTCGTGATACGCCTATTTTTATAGGTTAATGTCATGATAAT
AATGGTTTCTTAGACGTCAGGTGGCACTTTTCGGGGAAATGTGCGCGGAACCCCTATTTGTTTATTTTTC
TAAATACATTCAAATATGTATCCGCTCATGAGACAATAACCCTGATAAATGCTTCAATAATATTGAAAAA
GGAAGAGTATGCGCTCACGCAACTGGTCCAGAACCTTGACCGAACGCAGCGGTGGTAACGGCGCAGTGGC
GGTTTTCATGGCTTGTTATGACTGTTTTTTTTTGGGGTACAGTCTATGCCTCGGGCATCCAAGCAGCAAG
CGCGTTACGCCGTGGGTCGATGTTTGATGTTATGGAGCAGCAACGATGTTACGCAGCAGGGCAGTCGCCC
TAAAACAAAGTTAAACATCATGAGGGAAGCGGTGATCGCCGAAGTATCGACTCAACTATCAGAGGTAGTT
GGCGTCATCGAGCGCCATCTCGAACCGACGTTGCTGGCCGTACATTTGTACGGCTCCGCAGTGGATGGCG
GCCTGAAGCCACACAGCGATATTGATTTGCTGGTTACGGTGACCGTAAGGCTTGATGAAACAACGCGGCG
AGCTTTGATCAACGACCTTTTGGAAACTTCGGCTTCCCCTGGAGAGAGCGAGATTCTCCGCGCTGTAGAA
GTCACCATTGTTGTGCACGACGACATCATTCCGTGGCGTTATCCAGCTAAGCGCGAACTGCAATTTGGAG
AATGGCAGCGCAATGACATTCTTGCAGGTATCTTCGAGCCAGCCACGATCGACATTGATCTGGCTATCTT
GCTGACAAAAGCAAGAGAACATAGCGTTGCCTTGGTAGGTCCAGCGGCGGAGGAACTCTTTGATCCGGTT
CCTGAACAGGATCTATTTGAGGCGCTAAATGAAACCTTAACGCTATGGAACTCGCCGCCCGACTGGGCTG
GCGATGAGCGAAATGTAGTGCTTACGTTGTCCCGCATTTGGTACAGCGCAGTAACCGGCAAAATCGCGCC
GAAGGATGTCGCTGCCGACTGGGCAATGGAGCGCCTGCCGGCCCAGTATCAGCCCGTCATACTTGAAGCT
AGACAGGCTTATCTTGGACAAGAAGAAGATCGCTTGGCCTCGCGCGCAGATCAGTTGGAAGAATTTGTCC
ATTACGTAAAAGGCGAGATCACCAAGGTAGTCGGCAAATAACTGTCAGACCAAGTTTACTCATATATACT
TTAGATTGATTTAAAACTTCATTTTTAATTTAAAAGGATCTAGGTGAAGATCCTTTTTGATAATCTCATG
ACCAAAATCCCTTAACGTGAGTTTTCGTTCCACTGAGCGTCAGACCCCGTAGAAAAGATCAAAGGATCTT
C
